>Addgene plasmid #78337 | FLAG-hPAX7 (#348) | addgene partial sequence | sequence record 152316 | CMV-F 5'-CGCAAATGGGCGGTAGGCGTG-3'
ACCGTCAGATCCGCTAGCGATTACGCCAAGCTCGAAATTAACCCTCACTAAAGGGAACAAAAGCTGGAGC
TCCACCGCGGTGGCGGCCGCCACCATGGATTACAAGGATGACGACGATAAGAGCCCGGGCGGATCCATGG
CGGCCCTTCCCGGCACGGTACCGAGAATGATGCGGCCGGCTCCGGGGCAGAACTACCCCCGCACGGGATT
CCCTTTGGAAGTGTCCACCCCGCTTGGCCAAGGCCGGGTCAATCAGCTGGGAGGGGTCTTCATCAATGGG
CGACCCCTGCCTAACCACATCCGCCACAAGATAGTGGAGATGGCCCACCATGGCATCCGGCCCTGTGTCA
TCTCCCGACAGCTGCGTGTCTCCCACGGCTGCGTCTCCAAGATTCTTTGCCGCTACCAGGAGACCGGGTC
CATCCGGCCTGGGGCCATCGGCGGCAGCAAGCCCAGACAGGTGGCGACTCCGGATGTAGAGAAAAAGATT
GAGGAGTACAAGAGGGAAAACCCAGGCATGTTCAGCTGGGAGATCCGGGACAGGCTGCTGAAGGATGGGC
ACTGTGACCGAAGCACTGTGCCCTCAGTGAGTTCGATTAGCCGCGTGCTCAGAATCAAGTTCGGGAAGAA
AGAGGAGGAGGATGAAGCGGACAAGAAGGAGGACGACGGCGAAAAGAAGGCCAAACACAGCATCGACGGC
ATCCTGGGCGACAAAGGGAACCGGCTGGACGAGGGCTCGGATGTGGAGTCGGAACCTGACCTCCCACTGA
AGCGCAAGCAGCGACGCAGTCGGACCACATTCACGGCCGAGCAGCTGGAGGAGCTGGAGAAGGCCTTTGA
GAGGACCCACTACC
