>Addgene plasmid #78337 | FLAG-hPAX7 (#348) | addgene partial sequence | sequence record 152318 | T7 5'-TAATACGACTCACTATAGGG-3'
AGGTACCGGGCCCCCCCTCGAGGTCGACGGTATCGATAAGCTTGATATCGAATTCTTAGGTGAACTGTTC
CATCTGGCTGGACTTCAATTTTTCCATCTGTGAAATGGACATTCCCCACCCTGACACCACCTTGTAGCTC
TCCATAAACAAGCAGGAGGCCCTGGGGGTGGGAGAAGGAATGGGGACGGGGGACGCCCAGGGCACCAGGC
ACTCACTCTGGCCGTACTGGCCGTACTGATAGCCGGCCACGGGGTCCACGCTGTAGCCGGTGGTGCTGTA
GGTGGGTGGGCAGTAGGCCTGGGAGGTGGGCAGGCTGTCTCCTGGCTTGATGGAGTCGGCCCGCTGGCTG
CAGCTGGCTGAGATGGAGGTGGCCGAGTCCAGGCCGCCATGCAGCGGGGAGATGGAGAAGTCAGCCTGTG
GCTGCGGGGGCACCGCACTGGGGTTGCCCAAGATGCTCATCACCTGAGGAGACAGGCCGTTGCTGACCGG
GTTCATGTGGTTGGAGGGCGCCGCCGGATTCATGAAGCTGTCAGAGTAGCTGGAGAAGCTGTGGCGGGCT
CCGTAGGCAGAGCTGGTGTCGGCGGCTGCAGCCGCTGCAGCCAGCCCGCCCTGGTGCATGGTGGACGGTG
GCAGGGGCTGAGGCCGGTGCACAGTGCTGCCCCCATCTTGGGAGATGGTGGTGGTGGGGTAGGTGGAGTC
CGGCAGCTGGTAGGGGGGCAGCGTGGGCATGCCGGTGGGCGGGAAGCCTCCTGGCAGAAGGTGGTTGAAC
GCCGCCAGCTGGTTGGCTCCTGCCTGCTTACGCCAACGGGCGCGGCGGTTACTGAACCAGACCTGCACAC
GCGCCTCTGTCAGCTTGGTCCTCTGCGC
