[The description below was written by a language model from this plasmid's Addgene catalogue record.]
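Description:
FLAG-hPAX7 is a mammalian expression plasmid built on the Stratagene pCMV-Tag2b backbone (about 4.3 kb), carrying the human PAX7 (paired box 7) open reading frame as an insert of roughly 1.6 kb, for a total size of about 5.9 kb. It is maintained in E. coli as a high-copy plasmid under kanamycin selection. In mammalian cells the neomycin resistance marker allows G418 selection, so stably expressing populations can be established in addition to transient transfection. No feature table accompanies the record, so elements such as the replication origin and polyadenylation signals are not individually documented here.

The PAX7 coding sequence was placed between the BamHI and EcoRI sites of the backbone's multiple cloning site, and both sites remain intact. Transcription is driven by the CMV promoter, a strong constitutive promoter in most mammalian cell types. The insert lies in frame with the FLAG epitope encoded by the backbone, giving a protein with an N-terminal FLAG tag that can be detected or immunoprecipitated with anti-FLAG antibodies. T3 and T7 promoter sequences flank the cloning region and serve as sequencing primer sites. The depositors note that the cloned ORF has a two-amino-acid deletion relative to the reference transcript and state that this does not affect function.

The stated purpose is overexpression of tagged human PAX7. PAX7 is a paired-box transcription factor best known for its role in skeletal muscle satellite cells and myogenic lineage specification, so the construct is suited to gain-of-function and protein interaction or localisation studies.
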