Addgene plasmid #78337: FLAG-hPAX7 (#348)
Purpose: Overexpression of human PAX7 ORF with a N-terminal FLAG tag
Depositing lab: Matthew Alexander & Louis Kunkel. Depositing organization: Boston Children's Hospital.
Backbone
  Vector backbone: pCMV-Tag2b
  Backbone manufacturer: Stratagene
  Backbone size w/o insert (bp): 4300
  Total vector size (bp): 5900
  Vector type: Mammalian Expression
  Selectable markers: Neomycin (select with G418)
Growth in bacteria
  Bacterial resistance: Kanamycin, 50 μg/mL
  Growth temperature: 37°C
  Growth strain: DH5alpha
  Copy number: High Copy
Gene/Insert
  Gene/Insert name: PAX7 (alt name: paired box 7)
  Species: H. sapiens (human)
  Insert size (bp): 1600
  GenBank ID: NM_002584.2
  Entrez Gene: PAX7 (a.k.a. CMYP19, HUP1, MYOSCO, PAX7B, RMS2)
  Promoter: CMV
  Tag / fusion protein: FLAG (N terminal on backbone)
  Cloning method: Restriction Enzyme; 5′ cloning site BamH1 (not destroyed); 3′ cloning site EcoR1 (not destroyed)
  Sequencing primers: 5′ T3 promoter; 3′ T7 promoter
Terms and licenses: Academic/Nonprofit Terms; Industry Terms: Not Available to Industry
Depositor comments: Contains a 2 amino acid deletion. Does not affect function. Please contact Dr. Alexander if you have any questions.
How to cite: FLAG-hPAX7 (#348) was a gift from Matthew Alexander & Louis Kunkel (Addgene plasmid # 78337 ; http://n2t.net/addgene:78337 ; RRID:Addgene_78337)
